Addgene plasmid #154796: pGBW-m4133519
Purpose: Mammalian expression plasmid for SARS-CoV-2 ORF7b
Depositing lab: Ginkgo Bioworks & Benjie Chen. Depositing organization: Ginkgo Bioworks.
Backbone
  Vector backbone: pTwist_CMV_6
  Backbone size w/o insert (bp): 4180
  Vector type: Mammalian Expression
Growth in bacteria
  Bacterial resistance: Ampicillin, 100 μg/mL
  Growth temperature: 37°C
  Growth strain: DH5alpha
  Copy number: High Copy
Gene/Insert
  Gene/Insert name: SARS-CoV-2 ORF7b
  Species: Severe acute respiratory syndrome coronavirus 2
  Insert size (bp): 125
  Mutation: wt
  Entrez Gene: ORF7b (a.k.a. GU280_gp08)
  Promoter: CMV
  Tag / fusion protein: Cleavable TEV;CBP (C terminal on backbone)
  Cloning method: Unknown
Resource information
  A portion of this plasmid was derived from a plasmid made by: GinkgoBioworks
Depositor comments: NCBI reference sequence: YP_009725318.1
How to cite: pGBW-m4133519 was a gift from Ginkgo Bioworks & Benjie Chen (Addgene plasmid # 154796 ; http://n2t.net/addgene:154796 ; RRID:Addgene_154796)
