[The description below was written by a language model from this plasmid's Addgene catalogue record and pLannotate feature annotations shown in this document.]
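Description:
pGBW-m4133519 is a mammalian expression plasmid built on the pTwist_CMV_6 backbone that carries the wild-type ORF7b coding sequence of SARS-CoV-2, a very short accessory-protein open reading frame of roughly 125 bp. The full depositor sequence is about 4.4 kb. It is maintained in E. coli as a high-copy plasmid through a ColE1/pUC-type origin and selected with ampicillin via an intact β-lactamase gene. A short additional β-lactamase fragment is also annotated, apparently a backbone remnant.

Expression is driven by the human cytomegalovirus immediate early enhancer and promoter. The annotation resolves the promoter region only as a small fragment plus a match to a truncated CMV variant, whereas the catalogue simply lists CMV. Because the circular sequence is numbered from the insert, the promoter lies at the end of the map and reads across the origin into ORF7b. According to the record, the backbone supplies a C-terminal TEV-cleavable calmodulin-binding peptide (CBP) tag. The feature table detects a CBP fragment just downstream of the ORF but does not separately annotate the TEV site. Such a tag allows calcium-dependent capture on calmodulin resin and protease removal afterwards.

An SV40 polyadenylation signal, annotated on the reverse strand beside a small large T antigen fragment, follows the cassette. The expression unit is flanked by β-globin insulator elements, T7 and rrnG terminators and a synthetic poly(A) signal upstream, which serve to isolate it from transcription elsewhere in the backbone. No mammalian selection marker is annotated, which suits transient transfection. The construct is intended for expressing, and potentially affinity-purifying, ORF7b in mammalian cells.
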