Features (pLannotate 1.2.2; 17 found; start..end, strand, type, name):
      5..133     +  CDS            NS7B_SARS2: Experimental evidence at protein level: Swiss-Prot protein existence level 1. From Severe acute respiratory syndrome coronavirus 2 (2019-nCoV) (SARS-CoV-2).
    161..177     +  CDS            CBP (fragment): calmodulin-binding peptide derived from skeletal muscle myosin light chain kinase; binds calmodulin with nanomolar affinity in the presence of calcium
    285..406     -  polyA_signal   SV40 poly(A) signal: SV40 polyadenylation signal
    429..498     -  CDS            large T antigen (fragment): large T antigen from SV40 (simian virus 40)
    521..567     +  terminator     T7 terminator: transcription terminator for bacteriophage T7 RNA polymerase
    597..733     +  terminator     rrnG terminator: transcription terminator from the E. coli ribosomal RNA rrnG operon (Albrechtsen et al., 1991)
    778..849     +  misc_feature   3' β-globin insulator: insulator downstream of the human β-globin locus (Farrell et al., 2002)
   1075..1663    -  rep_origin     ori: high-copy-number ColE1/pMB1/pBR322/pUC origin of replication
   1835..1899    -  CDS            bla(M) (fragment): β-lactamase lacking the signal sequence; bla(M); allows cytosolic expression of β-lactamase
   2409..3269    +  CDS            AmpR: β-lactamase; bla; confers resistance to ampicillin, carbenicillin, and related antibiotics
   3282..3418    +  terminator     rrnG terminator: transcription terminator from the E. coli ribosomal RNA rrnG operon (Albrechtsen et al., 1991)
   3570..3641    +  misc_feature   5' β-globin insulator: insulator upstream of the human β-globin locus (Farrell et al., 2002)
   3646..3692    -  terminator     T7 terminator: transcription terminator for bacteriophage T7 RNA polymerase
   3710..3758    -  polyA_signal   poly(A) signal: synthetic polyadenylation signal
   3839..4142    +  enhancer       CMV enhancer: human cytomegalovirus immediate early enhancer
   4215..4232    -  promoter       CMV promoter (fragment): human cytomegalovirus (CMV) immediate early promoter
   4295..4346    +  promoter       CMVd2 promoter: truncated human cytomegalovirus (CMV) immediate early promoter that yields moderately reduced expression relative to the full-length promoter
>Addgene plasmid #154796 | pGBW-m4133519 | depositor full sequence | sequence record 299525 | Full Sequence
CACCATGATTGAACTTTCATTAATTGACTTCTATTTGTGCTTTTTAGCCTTTCTGCTATTCCTTGTTTTA
ATTATGCTTATTATCTTTTGGTTCTCACTTGAACTGCAAGATCATAATGAAACTTGTCACGCCGAAAACC
TTTACTTTCAGTCGAAGAGGCGATGGAAAAAGAATTTTATCGCGGTGAGTGCAGCCAACAGATTCAAAAA
GATATCCTCGTCTGGTGCCCTCTAAGCTAGCTTGACTGACTGAGATACAGCGTACCTTCAGCTCACAGAC
ATGATAAGATACATTGATGAGTTTGGACAAACCACAACTAGAATGCAGTGAAAAAAATGCTTTATTTGTG
AAATTTGTGATGCTATTGCTTTATTTGTAACCATTATAAGCTGCAATAAACAAGTTAACAACAACAATTG
CATTCATTTTATGTTTCAGGTTCAGGGGGAGGTGTGGGAGGTTTTTTAAAGCAAGTAAAACCTCTACAAA
TGTGGTATTGGCCCATCTCTATCGGTATCGTAGCATAACCCCTTGGGGCCTCTAAACGGGTCTTGAGGGG
TTTTTTGTGCCCCTCGGGCCGGATTGCTATCTACCGGCATTGGCGCAGAAAAAAATGCCTGATGCGACGC
TGCGCGTCTTATACTCCCACATATGCCAGATTCAGCAACGGATACGGCTTCCCCAACTTGCCCACTTCCA
TACGTGTCCTCCTTACCAGAAATTTATCCTTAAGGTCGTCAGCTATCCTGCAGGCGATCTCTCGATTTCG
ATCAAGACATTCCTTTAATGGTCTTTTCTGGACACCACTAGGGGTCAGAAGTAGTTCATCAAACTTTCTT
CCCTCCCTAATCTCATTGGTTACCTTGGGCTATCGAAACTTAATTAACCAGTCAAGTCAGCTACTTGGCG
AGATCGACTTGTCTGGGTTTCGACTACGCTCAGAATTGCGTCAGTCAAGTTCGATCTGGTCCTTGCTATT
GCACCCGTTCTCCGATTACGAGTTTCATTTAAATCATGTGAGCAAAAGGCCAGCAAAAGGCCAGGAACCG
TAAAAAGGCCGCGTTGCTGGCGTTTTTCCATAGGCTCCGCCCCCCTGACGAGCATCACAAAAATCGACGC
TCAAGTCAGAGGTGGCGAAACCCGACAGGACTATAAAGATACCAGGCGTTTCCCCCTGGAAGCTCCCTCG
TGCGCTCTCCTGTTCCGACCCTGCCGCTTACCGGATACCTGTCCGCCTTTCTCCCTTCGGGAAGCGTGGC
GCTTTCTCATAGCTCACGCTGTAGGTATCTCAGTTCGGTGTAGGTCGTTCGCTCCAAGCTGGGCTGTGTG
CACGAACCCCCCGTTCAGCCCGACCGCTGCGCCTTATCCGGTAACTATCGTCTTGAGTCCAACCCGGTAA
GACACGACTTATCGCCACTGGCAGCAGCCACTGGTAACAGGATTAGCAGAGCGAGGTATGTAGGCGGTGC
TACAGAGTTCTTGAAGTGGTGGCCTAACTACGGCTACACTAGAAGAACAGTATTTGGTATCTGCGCTCTG
CTGAAGCCAGTTACCTTCGGAAAAAGAGTTGGTAGCTCTTGATCCGGCAAACAAACCACCGCTGGTAGCG
GTGGTTTTTTTGTTTGCAAGCAGCAGATTACGCGCAGAAAAAAAGGATCTCAAGAAGATCCTTTGATCTT
TTCTACGGGGTCTGACGCTCAGTGGAACGAAAACTCACGTTAAGGGATTTTGGTCATGAGATTATCAAAA
AGGATCTTCACCTAGATCCTTTTAAATTAAAAATGAAGTTTTAAATCAATCTAAAGTATATATGAGTAAA
CTTGGTCTGACAGTTACCAATGCTTAATCAGTGAGGCACCTATCTCAGCGATCTGTCTATTTCGTTCATC
CATAGTTGCATTTAAATTTCCGAACTCTCCAAGGCCCTCGTCGGAAAATCTTCAAACCTTTCGTCCGATC
CATCTTGCAGGCTACCTCTCGAACGAACTATCGCAAGTCTCTTGGCCGGCCTTGCGCCTTGGCTATTGCT
TGGCAGCGCCTATCGCCAGGTATTACTCCAATCCCGAATATCCGAGATCGGGATCACCCGAGAGAAGTTC
AACCTACATCCTCAATCCCGATCTATCCGAGATCCGAGGAATATCGAAATCGGGGCGCGCCTGGTGTACC
GAGAACGATCCTCTCAGTGCGAGTCTCGACGATCCATATCGTTGCTTGGCAGTCAGCCAGTCGGAATCCA
GCTTGGGACCCAGGAAGTCCAATCGTCAGATATTGTACTCAAGCCTGGTCACGGCAGCGTACCGATCTGT
TTAAACCTAGATATTGATAGTCTGATCGGTCAACGTATAATCGAGTCCTAGCTTTTGCAAACATCTATCA
AGAGACAGGATCAGCAGGAGGCTTTCGCATGAGTATTCAACATTTCCGTGTCGCCCTTATTCCCTTTTTT
GCGGCATTTTGCCTTCCTGTTTTTGCTCACCCAGAAACGCTGGTGAAAGTAAAAGATGCTGAAGATCAGT
TGGGTGCGCGAGTGGGTTACATCGAACTGGATCTCAACAGCGGTAAGATCCTTGAGAGTTTTCGCCCCGA
AGAACGCTTTCCAATGATGAGCACTTTTAAAGTTCTGCTATGTGGCGCGGTATTATCCCGTATTGACGCC
GGGCAAGAGCAACTCGGTCGCCGCATACACTATTCTCAGAATGACTTGGTTGAGTATTCACCAGTCACAG
AAAAGCATCTTACGGATGGCATGACAGTAAGAGAATTATGCAGTGCTGCCATAACCATGAGTGATAACAC
TGCGGCCAACTTACTTCTGACAACGATTGGAGGACCGAAGGAGCTAACCGCTTTTTTGCACAACATGGGG
GATCATGTAACTCGCCTTGATCGTTGGGAACCGGAGCTGAATGAAGCCATACCAAACGACGAGCGTGACA
CCACGATGCCTGTAGCAATGGCAACAACCTTGCGTAAACTATTAACTGGCGAACTACTTACTCTAGCTTC
CCGGCAACAGTTGATAGACTGGATGGAGGCGGATAAAGTTGCAGGACCACTTCTGCGCTCGGCCCTTCCG
GCTGGCTGGTTTATTGCTGATAAATCTGGAGCCGGTGAGCGTGGGTCTCGCGGTATCATTGCAGCACTGG
GGCCAGATGGTAAGCCCTCCCGTATCGTAGTTATCTACACGACGGGGAGTCAGGCAACTATGGATGAACG
AAATAGACAGATCGCTGAGATAGGTGCCTCACTGATTAAGCATTGGTAACCGATTCTAGGTGCATTGGCG
CAGAAAAAAATGCCTGATGCGACGCTGCGCGTCTTATACTCCCACATATGCCAGATTCAGCAACGGATAC
GGCTTCCCCAACTTGCCCACTTCCATACGTGTCCTCCTTACCAGAAATTTATCCTTAAGATCCCGAATCG
TTTAAACTCGACTCTGGCTCTATCGAATCTCCGTCGTTTCGAGCTTACGCGAACAGCCGTGGCGCTCATT
TGCTCGTCGGGCATCGAATCTCGTCAGCTATCGTCAGCTTACCTTTTTGGCAGCGATCGCGGCTCCCGAC
ATCTTGGACCATTAGCTCCACAGGTATCTTCTTCCCTCTAGTGGTCATAACAGCAGCTTCAGCTACCTCT
CAATTCAAAAAACCCCTCAAGACCCGTTTAGAGGCCCCAAGGGGTTATGCTATCAATCGTTGCGTTACAC
ACACAAAAAACCAACACACATCCATCTTCGATGGATAGCGATTTTATTATCTAACTGCTGATCGAGTGTA
GCCAGATCTAGTAATCAATTACGGGGTCATTAGTTCATAGCCCATATATGGAGTTCCGCGTTACATAACT
TACGGTAAATGGCCCGCCTGGCTGACCGCCCAACGACCCCCGCCCATTGACGTCAATAATGACGTATGTT
CCCATAGTAACGCCAATAGGGACTTTCCATTGACGTCAATGGGTGGAGTATTTACGGTAAACTGCCCACT
TGGCAGTACATCAAGTGTATCATATGCCAAGTACGCCCCCTATTGACGTCAATGACGGTAAATGGCCCGC
CTGGCATTATGCCCAGTACATGACCTTATGGGACTTTCCTACTTGGCAGTACATCTACGTATTAGTCATC
GCTATTACCATGCTGATGCGGTTTTGGCAGTACATCAATGGGCGTGGATAGCGGTTTGACTCACGGGGAT
TTCCAAGTCTCCACCCCATTGACGTCAATGGGAGTTTGTTTTGGCACCAAAATCAACGGGACTTTCCAAA
ATGTCGTAACAACTCCGCCCCATTGACGCAAATGGGCGGTAGGCGTGTACGGTGGGAGGTCTATATAAGC
AGAGCTGGTTTAGTGAACCGTCAGATCAGATCTTTGTCGATCCTACCATCCACTCGACACACCCGCCAGC
GGCCGC
